Addgene plasmid #110098: pBXNPH3
Purpose: (Empty Backbone) E.coli expression vector for FX cloning system, N-terminal pelB signal sequence followed by 10xHisTag and 3C cleavage site
Depositing lab: Markus Seeger. Depositing organization: University of Zurich. Publication: Synthetic single domain antibodies for the conformational trapping of membrane proteins. Zimmermann I, Egloff P, Hutter CA, Arnold FM, Stohler P, Bocquet N, Hug MN, Huber S, Siegrist M, Hetemann L, Gera J, Gmur S, Spies P, Gygax D, Geertsma ER, Dawson RJ, Seeger MA. Elife. 2018 May 24;7. pii: 34317. doi: 10.7554/eLife.34317. PubMed 29792401.
Backbone
  Vector backbone: pBXNPH3
  Vector type: Bacterial Expression
  Tag / fusion protein: His (N terminal on backbone)
Growth in bacteria
  Bacterial resistance: Chloramphenicol and Ampicillin, 25 & 100 μg/mL
  Growth temperature: 37°C
  Growth strain: ccdB Survival
  Copy number: High Copy
Gene/Insert
  Gene/Insert name: None
  Tag / fusion protein: His (N terminal on backbone)
Terms and licenses: Academic/Nonprofit Terms; Industry Terms: Not Available to Industry
How to cite: pBXNPH3 was a gift from Markus Seeger (Addgene plasmid # 110098 ; http://n2t.net/addgene:110098 ; RRID:Addgene_110098)
