[The description below was written by a language model from this plasmid's Addgene catalogue record and pLannotate feature annotations shown in this document.]
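Description:
pBXNPH3 is an empty bacterial expression backbone of about 5.8 kb, designed as a recipient vector for the FX cloning system in E. coli. It is a pBAD-type plasmid. Expression is driven by the L-arabinose-inducible araBAD promoter, with the araC regulator gene encoded divergently on the same plasmid, and transcripts end at the rrnB T1 and T2 terminators. Replication relies on a high-copy ColE1/pMB1-family origin, accompanied by a pBR322 bom region and a remnant of rop. The permanent selection marker is β-lactamase (ampicillin resistance).

According to the catalogue entry, an open reading frame inserted into the vector acquires an N-terminal pelB signal sequence, which directs the product to the periplasm. This is followed by a 10xHis tag for affinity purification and a 3C protease site for removing the tag. These short elements are not called individually in the automated feature table. A few small hits in that table (SV40 NLS motifs, a capTEV fragment, an attR1 site) are probably incidental matches or remnants carried in with the selection cassette rather than functional parts of the design.

In its empty state the cloning site holds a counterselection cassette containing the ccdB toxin gene, a ccdA fragment and a chloramphenicol acetyltransferase gene. This explains why the plasmid is propagated in a ccdB-tolerant strain under both chloramphenicol and ampicillin. Replacing the cassette with an insert removes ccdB, so standard strains survive only if they carry recombinant clones. The associated publication concerns synthetic single-domain antibodies against membrane proteins, consistent with using the vector for periplasmic production of such binders.
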