Features (pLannotate 1.2.2; 19 found; start..end, strand, type, name):
    120..285     +  promoter       araBAD promoter: araBAD; promoter of the L-arabinose operon of E. coli; the araC regulatory gene is transcribed in the opposite direction (Guzman et al., 1995)
    496..798     -  CDS            ccdB: CCDB_ECOLI - Also known as G, letB, letD. Experimental evidence at protein level: Swiss-Prot protein existence level 1. Toxic component of a type II toxin-antitoxin (TA) system, functioning in plasmid maintainence. Responsible for the post- segregational killing (PSK) of plasmid-free cells, also referred to as a plasmid addiction system. Half-life of over 2 hours. Cell killing by CcdB is accompanied by filamentation, defects in chromosome and plasmid segregation, defects in cell division, formation of anucleate cells, decreased DNA synthesis and plasmid loss. Interferes with the activity of DN
    803..961     -  CDS            ccdA (fragment): CCDA_ECO57 - Also known as H, letA. Experimental evidence at protein level: Swiss-Prot protein existence level 1. Antitoxin component of a type II toxin-antitoxin (TA) system which inhibits the post-segregational killing (PSK) of plasmid-free cells, also referred to as a plasmid addiction system. Binds to and blocks the activity of CcdB; will also remove bound CcdB protein from the CcdB-GyrA complex by forming a CcdA-CcdB complex, a process termed rejuvenation. Functions as a transcriptional corepressor for the ccdAB operon, repression also requires CcdB (By similarity). From Escherichia coli
   1140..1799    -  CDS            CmR: chloramphenicol acetyltransferase; cat; confers resistance to chloramphenicol
   1800..1829    -  promoter       cat promoter (fragment): promoter of the E. coli cat gene encoding chloramphenicol acetyltransferase
   1853..1883    -  promoter       lac UV5 promoter: E. coli lac promoter with an "up" mutation
   1908..2032    -  protein_bind   attR1: mutant version of attR; recombination site for the Gateway® LR reaction LR Clonase™
   2051..2071    -  CDS            SV40 NLS: nuclear localization signal of SV40 (simian virus 40) large T antigen
   2075..2095    -  CDS            SV40 NLS: nuclear localization signal of SV40 (simian virus 40) large T antigen
   2176..2193    +  CDS            capTEV™ (fragment): composite tag for in vivo biotinylation, TEV protease cleavage, and 6xHis tagging
   2300..2415    +  ncRNA          5S rRNA: Accession: RF00001 - 5S ribosomal RNA
   2419..2505    +  terminator     rrnB T1 terminator: Escherichia coli rrnB; transcription terminator T1 from the E. coli rrnB gene
   2597..2624    +  terminator     rrnB T2 terminator: transcription terminator T2 from the E. coli rrnB gene
   2643..2734    +  promoter       AmpR promoter: bla
   2735..3595    +  CDS            AmpR: β-lactamase; bla; confers resistance to ampicillin, carbenicillin, and related antibiotics
   3766..4354    +  rep_origin     ori: high-copy-number ColE1/pMB1/pBR322/pUC origin of replication
   4540..4680    -  misc_feature   bom: basis of mobility region from pBR322
   4782..4822    -  CDS            rop (fragment): Rop protein, which maintains plasmids at low copy number; rop
   4944..5822    -  CDS            araC: L-arabinose regulatory protein; araC
>Addgene plasmid #110098 | pBXNPH3 | addgene full sequence | sequence record 266316 | Addgene NGS Result
AAGAAACCAATTGTCCATATTGCATCAGACATTGCCGTCACTGCGTCTTTTACTGGCACTTCTCGCTAAC
CAAACCGGTAACCCCGCTTATTAAAAGCATTCTGTAACAAAGCGGGACCAAAGCCATGACAAAAACGCGT
AACAAAAGTGTCTATAATCACGGCAGAAAAGTCCACATTGATTATTTGCACGGCGTCACACTTTGCTATG
CCATAGCATTTTTATCCATAAGATTAGCGGATCCTACCTGACGCTTTTTATCGCAACTCTCTACTGTTTC
TCCATACCCGTTTTTTGGGCTAACAGGAGGAATTAACCATGAAATACCTGCTGCCGACCGCTGCTGCCGG
ACTGCTGCTCCTCGCTGCCCAGCCTGCAATGGCCGCAGATCACCATCATCATCACCATCATCATCATCAT
TTAGAAGTTTTGTTTCAAGGTCCAAGTAGAAGAGCGAGCTGCAGACTGGCTGTGTATAAGGGAGCCTGAC
ATTTATATTCCCCAGAACATCAGGTTAATGGCGTTTTTGATGTCATTTTCGCGGTGGCTGAGATCAGCCA
CTTCTTCCCCGATAACGGAGACCGGCACACTGGCCATATCGGTGGTCATCATGCGCCAGCTTTCATCCCC
GATATGCACCACCGGGTAAAGTTCACGGGAGACTTTATCTGACAGCAGACGTGCACTGGCCAGGGGGATC
ACCATCCGTCGCCCGGGCGTGTCAATAATATCACTCTGTACATCCACAAACAGACGATAACGGCTCTCTC
TTTTATAGGTGTAAACCTTAAACTGCATTTCACCAGCCCCTGTTCTCGTCAGCAAAAGAGCCGTTCATTT
CAATAAACCGGGCGACCTCAGCCATCCCTTCCTGATTTTCCGCTTTCCAGCGTTCGGCACGCAGACGACG
GGCTTCATTCTGCATGGTTGTGCTTACCAGACCGGAGATATTGACATCATATATGCCTTGAGCAACTGAT
AGCTGTCGCTGTCAACTGTCACTGTAATACGCTGCTTCATAGCATACCTCTTTTTGACATACTTCGGGTA
TACATATCAGTATATATTCTTATACCGCAAAAATCAGCGCGCAAATACGCATACTGTTATCTGGCTTTTA
GTAAGCCGGATCCACGCGTTTACGCCCCGCCCTGCCACTCATCGCAGTACTGTTGTAATTCATTAAGCAT
TCTGCCGACATGGAAGCCATCACAAACGGCATGATGAACCTGAATCGCCAGCGGCATCAGCACCTTGTCG
CCTTGCGTATAATATTTGCCCATGGTGAAAACGGGGGCGAAGAAGTTGTCCATATTGGCCACGTTTAAAT
CAAAACTGGTGAAACTCACCCAGGGATTGGCTGAGACGAAAAACATATTCTCAATAAACCCTTTAGGGAA
ATAGGCCAGGTTTTCACCGTAACACGCCACATCTTGCGAATATATGTGTAGAAACTGCCGGAAATCGTCG
TGGTATTCACTCCAGAGCGATGAAAACGTTTCAGTTTGCTCATGGAAAACGGTGTAACAAGGGTGAACAC
TATCCCATATCACCAGCTCACCGTCTTTCATTGCCATACGGAATTCCGGATGAGCATTCATCAGGCGGGC
AAGAATGTGAATAAAGGCCGGATAAAACTTGTGCTTATTTTTCTTTACGGTCTTTAAAAAGGCCGTAATA
TCCAGCTGAACGGTCTGGTTATAGGTACATTGAGCAACTGACTGAAATGCCTCAAAATGTTCTTTACGAT
GCCATTGGGATATATCAACGGTGGTATATCCAGTGATTTTTTTCTCCATTTTAGCTTCCTTAGCTCCTGA
AAATCTCGACGGATCCTAACTCAAAATCCACACATTATACGAGCCGGAAGCATAAAGTGTAAAGCCTGGG
GTGCCTAATGCGGCCGCCATAGTGACTGGATATGTTGTGTTTTACAGTATTATGTAGTCTGTTTTTTATG
CAAAATCTAATTTAATATATTGATATTTATATCATTTTACGTTTCTCGTTCAGCTTTTTTGTACAAACTT
GTGATATCGAATTCGCTAGCTACCTTTCTCTTCTTTTTTGGATCTACCTTTCTCTTCTTTTTTGGGGATC
CACTAGTTCAGCTCTTCTGCATAATAACTAGAACAAAAACTCATCTCAGAAGAGGATCTGAATAGCGCCG
TCGACCATCATCATCATCATCATTGAGTTTAAACGGTCTCCAGCTTGGCTGTTTTGGCGGATGAGAGAAG
ATTTTCAGCCTGATACAGATTAAATCAGAACGCAGAAGCGGTCTGATAAAACAGAATTTGCCTGGCGGCA
GTAGCGCGGTGGTCCCACCTGACCCCATGCCGAACTCAGAAGTGAAACGCCGTAGCGCCGATGGTAGTGT
GGGGTCTCCCCATGCGAGAGTAGGGAACTGCCAGGCATCAAATAAAACGAAAGGCTCAGTCGAAAGACTG
GGCCTTTCGTTTTATCTGTTGTTTGTCGGTGAACGCTCTCCTGAGTAGGACAAATCCGCCGGGAGCGGAT
TTGAACGTTGCGAAGCAACGGCCCGGAGGGTGGCGGGCAGGACGCCCGCCATAAACTGCCAGGCATCAAA
TTAAGCAGAAGGCCATCCTGACGGATGGCCTTTTTGCGTTTCTACAAACTCTTTTGTTTATTTTTCTAAA
TACATTCAAATATGTATCCGCTCATGAGACAATAACCCTGATAAATGCTTCAATAATATTGAAAAAGGAA
GAGTATGAGTATTCAACATTTCCGTGTCGCCCTTATTCCCTTTTTTGCGGCATTTTGCCTTCCTGTTTTT
GCTCACCCAGAAACGCTGGTGAAAGTAAAAGATGCTGAAGATCAGTTGGGTGCACGAGTGGGTTACATCG
AACTGGATCTCAACAGCGGTAAGATCCTTGAGAGTTTTCGCCCCGAAGAACGTTTTCCAATGATGAGCAC
TTTTAAAGTTCTGCTATGTGGCGCGGTATTATCCCGTGTTGACGCCGGGCAAGAGCAACTCGGTCGCCGC
ATACACTATTCTCAGAATGACTTGGTTGAGTACTCACCAGTCACAGAAAAGCATCTTACGGATGGCATGA
CAGTAAGAGAATTATGCAGTGCTGCCATAACCATGAGTGATAACACTGCGGCCAACTTACTTCTGACAAC
GATCGGAGGACCGAAGGAGCTAACCGCTTTTTTGCACAACATGGGGGATCATGTAACTCGCCTTGATCGT
TGGGAACCGGAGCTGAATGAAGCCATACCAAACGACGAGCGTGACACCACGATGCCTGTAGCAATGGCAA
CAACGTTGCGCAAACTATTAACTGGCGAACTACTTACTCTAGCTTCCCGGCAACAATTAATAGACTGGAT
GGAGGCGGATAAAGTTGCAGGACCACTTCTGCGCTCGGCCCTTCCGGCTGGCTGGTTTATTGCTGATAAA
TCTGGAGCCGGTGAGCGTGGGTCTCGCGGTATCATTGCAGCACTGGGGCCAGATGGTAAGCCCTCCCGTA
TCGTAGTTATCTACACGACGGGGAGTCAGGCAACTATGGATGAACGAAATAGACAGATCGCTGAGATAGG
TGCCTCACTGATTAAGCATTGGTAACTGTCAGACCAAGTTTACTCATATATACTTTAGATTGATTTAAAA
CTTCATTTTTAATTTAAAAGGATCTAGGTGAAGATCCTTTTTGATAATCTCATGACCAAAATCCCTTAAC
GTGAGTTTTCGTTCCACTGAGCGTCAGACCCCGTAGAAAAGATCAAAGGATCTTCTTGAGATCCTTTTTT
TCTGCGCGTAATCTGCTGCTTGCAAACAAAAAAACCACCGCTACCAGCGGTGGTTTGTTTGCCGGATCAA
GAGCTACCAACTCTTTTTCCGAAGGTAACTGGCTTCAGCAGAGCGCAGATACCAAATACTGTCCTTCTAG
TGTAGCCGTAGTTAGGCCACCACTTCAAGAACTCTGTAGCACCGCCTACATACCTCGCTCTGCTAATCCT
GTTACCAGTGGCTGCTGCCAGTGGCGATAAGTCGTGTCTTACCGGGTTGGACTCAAGACGATAGTTACCG
GATAAGGCGCAGCGGTCGGGCTGAACGGGGGGTTCGTGCACACAGCCCAGCTTGGAGCGAACGACCTACA
CCGAACTGAGATACCTACAGCGTGAGCTATGAGAAAGCGCCACGCTTCCCGAAGGGAGAAAGGCGGACAG
GTATCCGGTAAGCGGCAGGGTCGGAACAGGAGAGCGCACGAGGGAGCTTCCAGGGGGAAACGCCTGGTAT
CTTTATAGTCCTGTCGGGTTTCGCCACCTCTGACTTGAGCGTCGATTTTTGTGATGCTCGTCAGGGGGGC
GGAGCCTATGGAAAAACGCCAGCAACGCGGCCTTTTTACGGTTCCTGGCCTTTTGCTGGCCTTTTGCTCA
CATGTTCTTTCCTGCGTTATCCCCTGATTCTGTGGATAACCGTATTACCGCCTTTGAGTGAGCTGATACC
GCTCGCCGCAGCCGAACGACCGAGCGCAGCGAGTCAGTGAGCGAGGAAGCGGAAGTGCCCCTGATGCGGT
ATTTTCTCCTTACGCATCTGTGCGGTATTTCACACCGCATATGGTGCACTCTCAGTACAATCTGCTCTGA
TGCCGCATAGTTAAGCCAGTATACACTCCGCTATCGCTACGTGACTGGGTCATGGCTGCGCCCCGACACC
CGCCAACACCCGCTGACGCGCCCTGACGGGCTTGTCTGCTCCCGGCATCCGCTTACAGACAAGCTGTGAC
CGTCTCCGGGAGCTGCATGTGTCAGAGGTTTTCACCGTCATCACCGAAACGCGCGAGGCAGCAGATCAAT
TCGCGCGCGAAGGCGAAGCGGCATGCATAATGTGCCTGTCAAATGGACGAAGCAGGGATTCTGCAAACCC
TATGCTACTCCGTCAAGCCGTCAATTGTCTGATTCGTTACCAATTATGACAACTTGACGGCTACATCATT
CACTTTTTCTTCACAACCGGCACGGAACTCGCTCGGGCTGGCCCCGGTGCATTTTTTAAATACCCGCGAG
AAATAGAGTTGATCGTCAAAACCAACATTGCGACCGACGGTGGCGATAGGCATCCGGGTGGTGCTCAAAA
GCAGCTTCGCCTGGCTGATACGTTGGTCCTCGCGCCAGCTTAAGACGCTAATCCCTAACTGCTGGCGGAA
AAGATGTGACAGACGCGACGGCGACAAGCAAACATGCTGTGCGACGCTGGCGATATCAAAATTGCTGTCT
GCCAGGTGATCGCTGATGTACTGACAAGCCTCGCGTACCCGATTATCCATCGGTGGATGGAGCGACTCGT
TAATCGCTTCCATGCGCCGCAGTAACAATTGCTCAAGCAGATTTATCGCCAGCAGCTCCGAATAGCGCCC
TTCCCCTTGCCCGGCGTTAATGATTTGCCCAAACAGGTCGCTGAAATGCGGCTGGTGCGCTTCATCCGGG
CGAAAGAACCCCGTATTGGCAAATATTGACGGCCAGTTAAGCCATTCATGCCAGTAGGCGCGCGGACGAA
AGTAAACCCACTGGTGATACCATTCGCGAGCCTCCGGATGACGACCGTAGTGATGAATCTCTCCTGGCGG
GAACAGCAAAATATCACCCGGTCGGCAAACAAATTCTCGTCCCTGATTTTTCACCACCCCCTGACCGCGA
ATGGTGAGATTGAGAATATAACCTTTCATTCCCAGCGGTCGGTCGATAAAAAAATCGAGATAACCGTTGG
CCTCAATCGGCGTTAAACCCGCCACCAGATGGGCATTAAACGAGTATCCCGGCAGCAGGGGATCATTTTG
CGCTTCAGCCATACTTTTCATACTCCCGCCATTCAGAG
